>Addgene plasmid #105575 | TRIN-shMYB.2652 | addgene full sequence | sequence record 204091 | Addgene NGS Result
CACATTTCCCCGAAAAGTGCCACCTGACGTCTAAGAAACCATTATTATCATGACATTAACCTATAAAAAT
AGGCGTATCACGAGGCCCTTTCGTCTTCAAGAATTAGCTTGGCCATTGCATACGTTGTATCCATATCATA
ATATGTACATTTATATTGGCTCATGTCCAACATTACCGCCATGTTGACATTGATTATTGACTAGTTATTA
ATAGTAATCAATTACGGGGTCATTAGTTCATAGCCCATATATGGAGTTCCGCGTTACATAACTTACGGTA
AATGGCCCGCCTGGCTGACCGCCCAACGACCCCCGCCCATTGACGTCAATAATGACGTATGTTCCCATAG
TAACGCCAATAGGGACTTTCCATTGACGTCAATGGGTGGAGTATTTACGGTAAACTGCCCACTTGGCAGT
ACATCAAGTGTATCATATGCCAAGTACGCCCCCTATTGACGTCAATGACGGTAAATGGCCCGCCTGGCAT
TATGCCCAGTACATGACCTTATGGGACTTTCCTACTTGGCAGTACATCTACGTATTAGTCATCGCTATTA
CCATGGTGATGCGGTTTTGGCAGTACATCAATGGGCGTGGATAGCGGTTTGACTCACGGGGATTTCCAAG
TCTCCACCCCATTGACGTCAATGGGAGTTTGTTTTGGCACCAAAATCAACGGGACTTTCCAAAATGTCGT
AACAACTCCGCCCCATTGACGCAAATGGGCGGTAGGCGTGTACGGTGGGAGGTCTATATAAGCAGAGCTC
AATAAAAGAGCCCACAACCCCTCACTCGGCGCGCCAGTCTTCCGATAGACTGCGTCGCCCGGGTACCCGT
ATTCCCAATAAAGCCTCTTGCTGTTTGCATCCGAATCGTGGTCTCGCTGTTCCTTGGGAGGGTCTCCTCT
GAGTGATTGACTACCCACGACGGGGGTCTTTCATTTGGGGGCTCGTCCGGGATTTGGAGACCCCTGCCCA
GGGACCACCGACCCACCACCGGGAGGTAAGCTGGCCAGCAACTTATCTGTGTCTGTCCGATTGTCTAGTG
TCTATGTTTGATGTTATGCGCCTGCGTCTGTACTAGTTAGCTAACTAGCTCTGTATCTGGCGGACCCGTG
GTGGAACTGACGAGTTCTGAACACCCGGCCGCAACCCTGGGAGACGTCCCAGGGACTTTGGGGGCCGTTT
TTGTGGCCCGACCTGAGGAAGGGAGTCGATGTGGAATCCGACCCCGTCAGGATATGTGGTTCTGGTAGGA
GACGAGAACCTAAAACAGTTCCCGCCTCCGTCTGAATTTTTGCTTTCGGTTTGGAACCGAAGCCGCGCGT
CTTGTCTGCTGCAGCGCTGCAGCATCGTTCTGTGTTGTCTCTGTCTGACTGTGTTTCTGTATTTGTCTGA
AAATTAGGGCCAGACTGTTACCACTCCCTTAAGTTTGACCTTAGGTCACTGGAAAGATGTCGAGCGGATC
GCTCACAACCAGTCGGTAGATGTCAAGAAGAGACGTTGGGTTACCTTCTGCTCTGCAGAATGGCCAACCT
TTAACGTCGGATGGCCGCGAGACGGCACCTTTAACCGAGACCTCATCACCCAGGTTAAGATCAAGGTCTT
TTCACCTGGCCCGCATGGACACCCAGACCAGGTCCCCTACATCGTGACCTGGGAAGCCTTGGCTTTTGAC
CCCCCTCCCTGGGTCAAGCCCTTTGTACACCCTAAGCCTCCGCCTCCTCTTCCTCCATCCGCCCCGTCTC
TCCCCCTTGAACCTCCTCGTTCGACCCCGCCTCGATCCTCCCTTTATCCAGCCCTCACTCCTTCTCTAGG
CGCCGGAATTGAAGATCTGGGGGATCGATCCTCTAGAGCATCGAGTTTACCACTCCCTATCAGTGATAGA
GAAAAGTGAAAGTCGAGTTTACCACTCCCTATCAGTGATAGAGAAAAGTGAAAGTCGAGTTTACCACTCC
CTATCAGTGATAGAGAAAAGTGAAAGTCGAGTTTACCACTCCCTATCAGTGATAGAGAAAAGTGAAAGTC
GAGTTTACCACTCCCTATCAGTGATAGAGAAAAGTGAAAGTCGAGTTTACCACTCCCTATCAGTGATAGA
GAAAAGTGAAAGTCGAGTTTACCACTCCCTATCAGTGATAGAGAAAAGTGAAAGTCGAGCTCGGTACCCG
GGTCGAGGTAGGCGTGTACGGTGGGAGGCCTATATAAGCAGAGCTCGTTTAGTGAACCGTCAGATCGCCT
GGAGACGCCATCCACGCTGTTTTGACCTCCATAGAAGACACCGGGACCGATCCAGCCTCTCGACGGATCC
ACCATGGCCTCCTCCGAGAACGTCATCACCGAGTTCATGCGCTTCAAGGTGCGCATGGAGGGCACCGTGA
ACGGCCACGAGTTCGAGATCGAGGGCGAGGGCGAGGGCCGCCCCTACGAGGGCCACAACACCGTGAAGCT
GAAGGTGACCAAGGGCGGCCCCCTGCCCTTCGCCTGGGACATCCTGTCCCCCCAGTTCCAGTACGGCTCC
AAGGTGTACGTGAAGCACCCCGCCGACATCCCCGACTACAAGAAGCTGTCCTTCCCCGAGGGCTTCAAGT
GGGAGCGCGTGATGAACTTCGAGGACGGCGGCGTGGCGACCGTGACCCAGGACTCCTCCCTGCAGGACGG
CTGCTTCATCTACAAGGTGAAGTTCATCGGCGTGAACTTCCCCTCCGACGGCCCCGTGATGCAGAAGAAG
ACCATGGGCTGGGAGGCCTCCACCGAGCGCCTGTACCCCCGCGACGGCGTGCTGAAGGGCGAGACCCACA
AGGCCCTGAAGCTGAAGGACGGCGGCCACTACCTGGTGGAGTTCAAGTCCATCTACATGGCCAAGAAGCC
CGTGCAGCTGCCCGGCTACTACTACGTGGACGCCAAGCTGGACATCACCTCCCACAACGAGGACTACACC
ATCGTGGAGCAGTACGAGCGCACCGAGGGCCGCCACCACCTGTTCCTGTAGCGGCCGCGACTCTAGAATT
TACTAGTCATATGATAAGATCTCTCGACTAGGGATAACAGGGTAATTGTTTGAATGAGGCTTCAGTACTT
TACAGAATCGTTGCCTGCACATCTTGGAAACACTTGCTGGGATTACTTCTTCAGGTTAACCCAACAGAAG
GCTCGAGAAGGTATATTGCTGTTGACAGTGAGCGCCCCAAGTAATACTTAATGCAATAGTGAAGCCACAG
ATGTATTGCATTAAGTATTACTTGGGATGCCTACTGCCTCGGAATTCAAGGGGCTACTTTAGGAGCAATT
ATCTTGTTTACTAAAACTGAATACCTTGCTATCTCTTTGATACATTTTTACAAAGCTGAATTAAAATGGT
ATAAATTAAATCACTTTTTTCAATTCTAGCAATTCTACCGGGTAGGGGAGGCGCTTTTCCCAAGGCAGTC
TGGAGCATGCGCTTTAGCAGCCCCGCTGGGCACTTGGCGCTACACAAGTGGCCTCTGGCCTCGCACACAT
TCCACATCCACCGGTAGGCGCCAACCGGCTCCGTTCTTTGGTGGCCCCTTCGCGCCACCTTCTACTCCTC
CCCTAGTCAGGAAGTTCCCCCCCGCCCCGCAGCTCGCGTCGTGCAGGACGTGACAAATGGAAGTAGCACG
TCTCACTAGTCTCGTGCAGATGGACAGCACCGCTGAGCAATGGAAGCGGGTAGGCCTTTGGGGCAGCGGC
CAATAGCAGCTTTGCTCCTTCGCTTTCTGGGCTCAGAGGCTGGGAAGGGGTGGGTCCGGGGGCGGGCTCA
GGGGCGGGCTCAGGGGCGGGGCGGGCGCCCGAAGGTCCTCCGGAGGCCCGGCATTCTGCACGCTTCAAAA
GCGCACGTCTGCCGCGCTGTTCTCCTCTTCCTCATCTCCGGGCCTTTCGACCTGCAGCCCAAGCTTCCAC
CATGGTGAGCAAGGGCGAGGAGCTGTTCACCGGGGTGGTGCCCATCCTGGTCGAGCTGGACGGCGACGTA
AACGGCCACAAGTTCAGCGTGTCCGGCGAGGGCGAGGGCGATGCCACCTACGGCAAGCTGACCCTGAAGC
TGATCTGCACCACCGGCAAGCTGCCCGTGCCCTGGCCCACCCTCGTGACCACCCTGGGCTACGGCCTGCA
GTGCTTCGCCCGCTACCCCGACCACATGAAGCAGCACGACTTCTTCAAGTCCGCCATGCCCGAAGGCTAC
GTCCAGGAGCGCACCATCTTCTTCAAGGACGACGGCAACTACAAGACCCGCGCCGAGGTGAAGTTCGAGG
GCGACACCCTGGTGAACCGCATCGAGCTGAAGGGCATCGACTTCAAGGAGGACGGCAACATCCTGGGGCA
CAAGCTGGAGTACAACTACAACAGCCACAACGTCTATATCACCGCCGACAAGCAGAAGAACGGCATCAAG
GCCAACTTCAAGATCCGCCACAACATCGAGGACGGCGGCGTGCAGCTCGCCGACCACTACCAGCAGAACA
CCCCCATCGGCGACGGCCCCGTGCTGCTGCCCGACAACCACTACCTGAGCTACCAGTCCGCCCTGAGCAA
AGACCCCAACGAGAAGCGCGATCACATGGTCCTGCTGGAGTTCGTGACCGCCGCCGGGATCACTCTCGGC
ATGGACGAGCTGTACAAGTAAGAATTGTTCAATTCCGCCCCTCTCCCCCCCCCCCCTCTCCCTCCCCCCC
CCCTAACGTTACTGGCCGAAGCCGCTTGGAATAAGGCCGGTGTGCGTTTGTCTATATGTTATTTTCCACC
ATATTGCCGTCTTTTGGCAATGTGAGGGCCCGGAAACCTGGCCCTGTCTTCTTGACGAGCATTCCTAGGG
GTCTTTCCCCTCTCGCCAAAGGAATGCAAGGTCTGTTGAATGTCGTGAAGGAAGCAGTTCCTCTGGAAGC
TTCTTGAAGACAAACAACGTCTGTAGCGACCCTTTGCAGGCAGCGGAACCCCCCACCTGGCGACAGGTGC
CTCTGCGGCCAAAAGCCACGTGTATAAGATACACCTGCAAAGGCGGCACAACCCCAGTGCCACGTTGTGA
GTTGGATAGTTGTGGAAAGAGTCAAATGGCTCTCCTCAAGCGTATTCAACAAGGGGCTGAAGGATGCCCA
GAAGGTACCCCATTGTATGGGATCTGATCTGGGGCCTCGGTGCACATGCTTTACATGTGTTTAGTCGAGG
TTAAAAAAACGTCTAGGCCCCCCGAACCACGGGGACGTGGTTTTCCTTTGAAAAACACGATGATAAGCTT
ACCGGTCCACCATGATTGAACAAGATGGATTGCACGCAGGTTCTCCGGCCGCTTGGGTGGAGAGGCTATT
CGGCTATGACTGGGCACAACAGACAATCGGCTGCTCTGATGCCGCCGTGTTCCGGCTGTCAGCGCAGGGG
CGCCCGGTTCTTTTTGTCAAGACCGACCTGTCCGGTGCCCTGAATGAACTGCAAGACGAGGCAGCGCGGC
TATCGTGGCTGGCCACGACGGGCGTTCCTTGCGCAGCTGTGCTCGACGTTGTCACTGAAGCGGGAAGGGA
CTGGCTGCTATTGGGCGAAGTGCCGGGGCAGGATCTCCTGTCATCTCACCTTGCTCCTGCCGAGAAAGTA
TCCATCATGGCTGATGCAATGCGGCGGCTGCATACGCTTGATCCGGCTACCTGCCCATTCGACCACCAAG
CGAAACATCGCATCGAGCGAGCACGTACTCGGATGGAAGCCGGTCTTGTCGATCAGGATGATCTGGACGA
AGAGCATCAGGGGCTCGCGCCAGCCGAACTGTTCGCCAGGCTCAAGGCGAGCATGCCCGACGGCGAGGAT
CTCGTCGTGACCCATGGCGATGCCTGCTTGCCGAATATCATGGTGGAAAATGGCCGCTTTTCTGGATTCA
TCGACTGTGGCCGGCTGGGTGTGGCGGACCGCTATCAGGACATAGCGTTGGCTACCCGTGATATTGCTGA
AGAGCTTGGCGGCGAATGGGCTGACCGCTTCCTCGTGCTTTACGGTATCGCCGCTCCCGATTCGCAGCGC
ATCGCCTTCTATCGCCTTCTTGACGAGTTCTTCTGATGTACGATGCATCGATACCGTCGAGATATCAGTG
GTCCAGGCTCTAGTTTTGACTCAACAATATCACCAGCTGAAGCCTATAGAGTACGAGCCATAGATAAAAT
AAAAGATTTTATTTAGTCTCCAGAAAAAGGGGGGAATGAAAGACCCCACCTGTAGGTTTGGCAAGCTAGC
TTAAGTAACGCCATTTTGCAAGGCATGGAAAAATACATAACTGAGAATAGAGAAGTTCAGATCAAGGTCA
GGAACAGATGGAACAGGGTCGACCCTAGAGAACCATCAGATGTTTCCAGGGTGCCCCAAGGACCTGAAAT
GACCCTGTGCCTTATTTGAACTAACCAATCAGTTCGCTTCTCGCTTCTGTTCGCGCGCTTCTGCTCCCCG
AGCTCAATAAAAGAGCCCACAACCCCTCACTCGGGGCGCCAGTCCTCCGATTGACTGAGTCGCCCGGGTA
CCCGTGTATCCAATAAACCCTCTTGCAGTTGCATCCGACTTGTGGTCTCGCTGTTCCTTGGGAGGGTCTC
CTCTGAGTGATTGACTACCCGTCAGCGGGGGTCTTTCATTTGGGGGCTCGTCCGGGATCGGGAGACCCCT
GCCCAGGGACCACCGACCCACCACCGGGAGGTAAGCTGGCTGCCTCGCGCGTTTCGGTGATGACGGTGAA
AACCTCTGACACATGCAGCTCCCGGAGACGGTCACAGCTTGTCTGTAAGCGGATGCCGGGAGCAGACAAG
CCCGTCAGGGCGCGTCAGCGGGTGTTGGCGGGTGTCGGGGCGCAGCCATGACCCAGTCACGTAGCGATAG
CGGAGTGTAGATCCGGCTGTGGAATGTGTGTCAGTTAGGGTGTGGAAAGTCCCCAGGCTCCCCAGCAGGC
AGAAGTATGCAAAGCATGCATCTCAATTAGTCAGCAACCAGGTGTGGAAAGTCCCCAGGCTCCCCAGCAG
GCAGAAGTATGCAAAGCATGCATCTCAATTAGTCAGCAACCATAGTCCCGCCCCTAACTCCGCCCATCCC
GCCCCTAACTCCGCCCAGTTCCGCCCATTCTCCGCCCCATGGCTGACTAATTTTTTTTATTTATGCAGAG
GCCGAGGCCGCCTCGGCCTCTGAGCTATTCCAGAAGTAGTGAGGAGGCTTTTTTGGAGGCCTAGGCTTTT
GCAAAAAGCTTACTGGCTTAACTATGCGGCATCAGAGCAGATTGTACTGAGAGTGCACCATATGCGGTGT
GAAATACCGCACAGATGCGTAAGGAGAAAATACCGCATCAGGCGCTCTTCCGCTTCCTCGCTCACTGACT
CGCTGCGCTCGGTCGTTCGGCTGCGGCGAGCGGTATCAGCTCACTCAAAGGCGGTAATACGGTTATCCAC
AGAATCAGGGGATAACGCAGGAAAGAACATGTGAGCAAAAGGCCAGCAAAAGGCCAGGAACCGTAAAAAG
GCCGCGTTGCTGGCGTTTTTCCATAGGCTCCGCCCCCCTGACGAGCATCACAAAAATCGACGCTCAAGTC
AGAGGTGGCGAAACCCGACAGGACTATAAAGATACCAGGCGTTTCCCCCTGGAAGCTCCCTCGTGCGCTC
TCCTGTTCCGACCCTGCCGCTTACCGGATACCTGTCCGCCTTTCTCCCTTCGGGAAGCGTGGCGCTTTCT
CATAGCTCACGCTGTAGGTATCTCAGTTCGGTGTAGGTCGTTCGCTCCAAGCTGGGCTGTGTGCACGAAC
CCCCCGTTCAGCCCGACCGCTGCGCCTTATCCGGTAACTATCGTCTTGAGTCCAACCCGGTAAGACACGA
CTTATCGCCACTGGCAGCAGCCACTGGTAACAGGATTAGCAGAGCGAGGTATGTAGGCGGTGCTACAGAG
TTCTTGAAGTGGTGGCCTAACTACGGCTACACTAGAAGGACAGTATTTGGTATCTGCGCTCTGCTGAAGC
CAGTTACCTTCGGAAAAAGAGTTGGTAGCTCTTGATCCGGCAAACAAACCACCGCTGGTAGCGGTGGTTT
TTTTGTTTGCAAGCAGCAGATTACGCGCAGAAAAAAAGGATCTCAAGAAGATCCTTTGATCTTTTCTACG
GGGTCTGACGCTCAGTGGAACGAAAACTCACGTTAAGGGATTTTGGTCATGAGATTATCAAAAAGGATCT
TCACCTAGATCCTTTTAAATTAAAAATGAAGTTTTAAATCAATCTAAAGTATATATGAGTAAACTTGGTC
TGACAGTTACCAATGCTTAATCAGTGAGGCACCTATCTCAGCGATCTGTCTATTTCGTTCATCCATAGTT
GCCTGACTCCCCGTCGTGTAGATAACTACGATACGGGAGGGCTTACCATCTGGCCCCAGTGCTGCAATGA
TACCGCGAGACCCACGCTCACCGGCTCCAGATTTATCAGCAATAAACCAGCCAGCCGGAAGGGCCGAGCG
CAGAAGTGGTCCTGCAACTTTATCCGCCTCCATCCAGTCTATTAATTGTTGCCGGGAAGCTAGAGTAAGT
AGTTCGCCAGTTAATAGTTTGCGCAACGTTGTTGCCATTGCTGCAGGCATCGTGGTGTCACGCTCGTCGT
TTGGTATGGCTTCATTCAGCTCCGGTTCCCAACGATCAAGGCGAGTTACATGATCCCCCATGTTGTGCAA
AAAAGCGGTTAGCTCCTTCGGTCCTCCGATCGTTGTCAGAAGTAAGTTGGCCGCAGTGTTATCACTCATG
GTTATGGCAGCACTGCATAATTCTCTTACTGTCATGCCATCCGTAAGATGCTTTTCTGTGACTGGTGAGT
ACTCAACCAAGTCATTCTGAGAATAGTGTATGCGGCGACCGAGTTGCTCTTGCCCGGCGTCAACACGGGA
TAATACCGCGCCACATAGCAGAACTTTAAAAGTGCTCATCATTGGAAAACGTTCTTCGGGGCGAAAACTC
TCAAGGATCTTACCGCTGTTGAGATCCAGTTCGATGTAACCCACTCGTGCACCCAACTGATCTTCAGCAT
CTTTTACTTTCACCAGCGTTTCTGGGTGAGCAAAAACAGGAAGGCAAAATGCCGCAAAAAAGGGAATAAG
GGCGACACGGAAATGTTGAATACTCATACTCTTCCTTTTTCAATATTATTGAAGCATTTATCAGGGTTAT
TGTCTCATGAGCGGATACATATTTGAATGTATTTAGAAAAATAAACAAATAGGGGTTCCGCG
Features (pLannotate 1.2.2; 24 found; start..end, strand, type, name):
    186..565     +  enhancer       CMV enhancer: human cytomegalovirus immediate early enhancer
    566..769     +  promoter       CMV promoter: human cytomegalovirus (CMV) immediate early promoter
    770..945     +  LTR            5' LTR (truncated): truncated long terminal repeat from Moloney murine sarcoma virus
   1067..1341    +  misc_feature   MESV Ψ (fragment): packaging signal of murine embryonic stem cell virus
   1408..1824    +  CDS            gag (truncated): truncated Moloney murine leukemia virus (MMLV) gag gene lacking the start codon
   1874..2144    +  protein_bind   tetracycline response element: contains seven copies of the tetracycline operator tetO tetracycline repressor TetR
   2155..2172    +  misc_feature   MCS (fragment): pUC18/19 multiple cloning site
   2177..2215    +  promoter       minimal CMV promoter: human cytomegalovirus (CMV) immediate early promoter
   2314..2991    +  CDS            DsRed2: improved tetrameric variant of DsRed fluorescent protein mammalian codon-optimized
   3060..3153    +  ncRNA          5' miR-30a: sequence upstream of the 71-nt precursor of the human miR-30a microRNA (Zeng et al., 2002) miRNA
   3265..3377    +  ncRNA          3' miR-30a: sequence downstream of the 71-nt precursor of the human miR-30a microRNA (Zeng et al., 2002) miRNA
   3400..3899    +  promoter       PGK promoter: mouse phosphoglycerate kinase 1 promoter
   3922..4641    +  CDS            Venus: yellow fluorescent protein (YFP) with fast and efficient maturation (Nagai et al., 2002) mammalian codon-optimized
   4784..5246    +  misc_feature   IRES: internal ribosome entry site (IRES) of the encephalomyocarditis virus (EMCV)
   5262..6056    +  CDS            NeoR/KanR: aminoglycoside phosphotransferase from Tn5; aph(3')-II (or nptII); confers resistance to neomycin, kanamycin, and G418 (Geneticin®)
   6081..6153    +  CDS            env (fragment): murine leukemia virus gPr80 envelope polyprotein precursor; env; proteolytically cleaved into gp70SU and p15TM subunits
   6195..6620    +  LTR            3' LTR (ΔU3): self-inactivating 3' long terminal repeat (LTR) from Moloney murine leukemia virus
   6689..6729    +  CDS            rop (fragment): Rop protein, which maintains plasmids at low copy number; rop
   6831..6869    +  misc_feature   bom (fragment): basis of mobility region from pBR322
   6886..7215    +  promoter       SV40 promoter: SV40 enhancer and early promoter
   7221..7322    +  misc_feature   bom (fragment): basis of mobility region from pBR322
   7508..8096    -  rep_origin     ori: high-copy-number ColE1/pMB1/pBR322/pUC origin of replication
   8267..9127    -  CDS            AmpR: β-lactamase; bla; confers resistance to ampicillin, carbenicillin, and related antibiotics
   9128..9232    -  promoter       AmpR promoter: bla
