[The description below was written by a language model from this plasmid's Addgene catalogue record and pLannotate feature annotations shown in this document.]
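Description:
TRIN-shMYB.2652 is a self-inactivating gammaretroviral vector for doxycycline-inducible RNAi knockdown of mouse Myb in mammalian cells. In bacteria it is maintained through a high-copy ColE1/pUC-type origin and an ampicillin resistance gene. The viral genome is driven in packaging cells by a CMV enhancer/promoter fused to a truncated 5' LTR. This is followed by an MESV-derived packaging signal and a truncated gag segment lacking its start codon, which together support encapsidation of the transcript. The 3' LTR carries a U3 deletion, so after integration the LTRs are transcriptionally inactive and expression depends on the internal promoters.

The payload consists of two cassettes in the same orientation. The first is a tetracycline response element with seven tetO copies joined to a minimal CMV promoter, which drives DsRed2. Downstream of DsRed2 lies the MYB shRNA #2652, embedded between human miR-30a 5' and 3' flanking sequences and cloned via XhoI and EcoRI. Because reporter and miR-30-context hairpin share one transcript, red fluorescence reports shRNA induction. The plasmid encodes no tet transactivator, so induction requires cells that supply one separately. The second cassette uses the constitutive mouse PGK promoter to express Venus, followed by an EMCV IRES and the neomycin phosphotransferase gene. Transduced cells can therefore be tracked by yellow fluorescence and selected with G418 regardless of induction state.

The associated publication concerns targeting MYB in acute myeloid leukemia, consistent with use for conditional Myb depletion in that setting.
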