Addgene plasmid #105575: TRIN-shMYB.2652
Purpose: Dox-inducible mir30 MYB shRNA/dsRED expression with Venus marker and neo resistance
Depositing lab: Christopher Vakoc. Depositing organization: Cold Spring Harbor Laboratory. Publication: A TFIID-SAGA Perturbation that Targets MYB and Suppresses Acute Myeloid Leukemia. Xu Y, Milazzo JP, Somerville TDD, Tarumoto Y, Huang YH, Ostrander EL, Wilkinson JE, Challen GA, Vakoc CR. Cancer Cell. 2018 Jan 8;33(1):13-28.e8. doi: 10.1016/j.ccell.2017.12.002. PubMed 29316427.
Backbone
  Vector backbone: TRE-dsRED/mir30-shRNA-PGK-venus-IRES-neo
  Vector type: Mammalian Expression, Retroviral, RNAi
  Selectable markers: Neomycin (select with G418)
Growth in bacteria
  Bacterial resistance: Ampicillin, 100 μg/mL
  Growth temperature: 37°C
  Growth strain: NEB Stable
  Copy number: Unknown
Gene/Insert
  Gene/Insert name: MYB shRNA #2652
  gRNA/shRNA sequence: TGCTGTTGACAGTGAGCGCCCCAAGTAATACTTAATGCAATAGTGAAGCCACAGATGTATTGCATTAAGTATTACTTGGGATGCCTACTGCCTCGGA
  Species: M. musculus (mouse)
  Promoter: TRE
  Cloning method: Restriction Enzyme; 5′ cloning site XhoI (unknown if destroyed); 3′ cloning site EcoRI (unknown if destroyed)
  Sequencing primers: 5′ TGT TTG AAT GAG GCT TCA GTA C
Terms and licenses: Academic/Nonprofit Terms; Industry Terms: Not Available to Industry
How to cite: TRIN-shMYB.2652 was a gift from Christopher Vakoc (Addgene plasmid # 105575 ; http://n2t.net/addgene:105575 ; RRID:Addgene_105575)
